Addgene plasmid #244708: CL20_mEGFP_FOidr_156
Purpose: Express mEGFP-tagged intrinsically disordered protein (IDR), FOidr_156, derived from human fusion protein PML_RARA
Depositing lab: Richard Kriwacki. Depositing organization: St. Jude Children's Research Hospital. Publication: Proteome-wide computational analyses reveal links between protein condensate formation and RNA biology. Maiti S, Tripathi S, Baggett DW, Phillips AH, Park CG, Wang J, Wahiduzzaman, Freyaldenhoven WT, Kinger S, Pioso BJ, Bollinger JC, Somjee R, Lang B, Babu MM, Kriwacki RW. Sci Adv. 2025 Dec 5;11(49):eady1420. doi: 10.1126/sciadv.ady1420. Epub 2025 Dec 3. PubMed 41337585.
Backbone
  Vector backbone: CL20
  Vector type: Mammalian Expression
Growth in bacteria
  Bacterial resistance: Ampicillin, 100 μg/mL
  Growth temperature: 37°C
  Growth strain: NEB Stable
  Copy number: High Copy
Gene/Insert
  Gene/Insert name: FOidr_156
  Species: H. sapiens (human)
  Mutation: Unmutated
  Tag / fusion protein: monomeric EGFP (N terminal on insert)
  Cloning method: Restriction Enzyme; 5′ cloning site Unknown (unknown if destroyed)
Terms and licenses: Academic/Nonprofit Terms; Industry Terms: Not Available to Industry
Depositor comments: PML_RARA_733_797
How to cite: CL20_mEGFP_FOidr_156 was a gift from Richard Kriwacki (Addgene plasmid # 244708 ; http://n2t.net/addgene:244708 ; RRID:Addgene_244708)
