[The description below was written by a language model from this plasmid's Addgene catalogue record and pLannotate feature annotations shown in this document.]
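Description:
CL20_mEGFP_FOidr_156 is a mammalian expression plasmid built on the CL20 backbone. The catalogue lists it simply as a mammalian expression vector, but the feature table shows the architecture of a self-inactivating HIV-1 lentiviral transfer vector. A CMV enhancer is fused to a truncated 5' LTR and is followed by the Ψ packaging signal, a gag fragment, the cPPT/CTS, the Rev response element and a ΔU3 3' LTR fragment. A rabbit β-globin polyadenylation signal lies downstream of the 3' LTR. Together these elements would allow the genomic RNA to be transcribed, exported in a Rev-dependent manner and packaged when helper functions are supplied in trans. The plasmid can also be used by direct transfection. It is propagated in E. coli through a high-copy ColE1/pUC-type origin with ampicillin selection (AmpR). The backbone also carries an SV40 origin and poly(A) signal and remnants of lac regulatory sequence. No mammalian selection marker is annotated.

The payload sits between the RRE and the 3' LTR. An internal CMV enhancer/promoter drives an open reading frame encoding monomeric EGFP fused at the N-terminus of FOidr_156. This insert is an unmutated intrinsically disordered region taken from the human oncogenic fusion protein PML-RARA. The depositor comment indicates residues 733–797 of the fusion, and the annotation software accordingly matches this short segment to RARA. The short hits to a Tet-responsive promoter, nef, vif and Rev are fragmentary and probably reflect residual or shared sequence rather than functional elements.

The construct is intended for expressing the fluorescently tagged IDR in mammalian cells. The associated publication concerns protein condensate formation and RNA biology, so a likely use is imaging the localization and condensate-forming behaviour of the region.
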