Features (pLannotate 1.2.2; 29 found; start..end, strand, type, name):
    199..254     -  polyA_signal   β-globin poly(A) signal: rabbit β-globin polyadenylation signal (Gil and Proudfoot, 1987)
    340..475     -  LTR            3' LTR (ΔU3) (fragment): self-inactivating 3' long terminal repeat (LTR) from HIV-1
    477..545     -  CDS            nef (fragment): NEF_HV1Z2 - Experimental evidence at protein level: Swiss-Prot protein existence level 1. Extracellular Nef protein targets CD4(+) T-lymphocytes for apoptosis by interacting with CXCR4 surface receptors. From Human immunodeficiency virus type 1 group M subtype D (isolate Z2/CDC-Z34) (HIV-1).
    571..765     -  CDS            RARA (fragment): RARA_HUMAN - Also known as NR1B1. Experimental evidence at protein level: Swiss-Prot protein existence level 1. Receptor for retinoic acid (PubMed:19850744, PubMed:16417524, PubMed:20215566). Retinoic acid receptors bind as heterodimers to their target response elements in response to their ligands, all-trans or 9- cis retinoic acid, and regulate gene expression in various biological processes (PubMed:28167758). The RXR/RAR heterodimers bind to the retinoic acid response elements (RARE) composed of tandem 5'-AGGTCA-3' sites known as DR1-DR5 (PubMed:28167758). In the absence of ligand, the RXR-
    808..1524    -  CDS            mEGFP: mEGFP is a basic (constitutively fluorescent) green fluorescent protein published in 2002, derived from Aequorea victoria. It has moderate acid sensitivity.
   1538..1575    -  misc_feature   MCS (fragment): multiple cloning site
   1574..1590    -  promoter       tight TRE promoter (fragment): Tet-responsive promoter PTight, consisting of seven tet operator sequences followed by the minimal CMV promoter
   1606..1809    -  promoter       CMV promoter: human cytomegalovirus (CMV) immediate early promoter
   1810..2113    -  enhancer       CMV enhancer: human cytomegalovirus immediate early enhancer
   2181..2197    -  misc_feature   MCS (fragment): multiple cloning site
   2197..2222    -  CDS            Rev (fragment): human immunodeficiency virus 1 (HIV-1) Rev protein; rev; enhances nuclear export of unspliced and incompletely spliced viral mRNAs
   2599..2832    -  misc_feature   RRE: The Rev response element (RRE) of HIV-1 allows for Rev-dependent mRNA export from the nucleus to the cytoplasm.
   2966..3049    -  CDS            vif (fragment): VIF_HV1BR - Experimental evidence at protein level: Swiss-Prot protein existence level 1. Counteracts the innate antiviral activity of host APOBEC3F and APOBEC3G. Forms a complex with host APOBEC3F and APOBEC3G thus preventing the entry of these lethally hypermutating enzymes into progeny virions. Recruits an active E3 ubiquitin ligase complex composed of elongin BC, CUL5, and RBX2 to induce polyubiquitination of APOBEC3G and APOBEC3F. In turn, they are directed to the 26S proteasome for degradation. Vif interaction with APOBEC3G also blocks its cytidine deaminase activity in a proteasome-inde
   3192..3309    -  misc_feature   cPPT/CTS: central polypurine tract and central termination sequence of HIV-1
   3458..3817    -  CDS            HIV-1 gag (fragment): gag protein from human immunodeficiency virus 1; gag
   3801..3926    -  misc_feature   HIV-1 Ψ: packaging signal of human immunodeficiency virus type 1
   3973..4230    -  LTR            5' LTR (truncated): truncated 5' long terminal repeat (LTR) from HIV-1
   4232..4611    -  enhancer       CMV enhancer: human cytomegalovirus immediate early enhancer
   4642..4746    +  promoter       AmpR promoter: bla
   4747..5607    +  CDS            AmpR: β-lactamase; bla; confers resistance to ampicillin, carbenicillin, and related antibiotics
   5778..6366    +  rep_origin     ori: high-copy-number ColE1/pMB1/pBR322/pUC origin of replication
   6549..6603    +  CDS            lacI (fragment): lac repressor; lacI; The lac repressor binds to the lac operator to inhibit transcription in E. coli. This inhibition can be relieved by adding lactose or isopropyl-β-D-thiogalactopyranoside (IPTG).
   6605..6739    -  polyA_signal   SV40 poly(A) signal: SV40 polyadenylation signal
   6759..6894    -  rep_origin     SV40 ori: SV40 origin of replication
   6918..6940    -  promoter       SV40 promoter (fragment): SV40 enhancer and early promoter
   6947..6986    +  CDS            lacI (fragment): lac repressor; lacI; The lac repressor binds to the lac operator to inhibit transcription in E. coli. This inhibition can be relieved by adding lactose or isopropyl-β-D-thiogalactopyranoside (IPTG).
   6999..7020    +  protein_bind   CAP binding site: CAP binding activates transcription in the presence of cAMP. E. coli catabolite activator protein
   7035..7065    +  promoter       lac promoter: promoter for the E. coli lac operon
   7073..7089    +  protein_bind   lac operator: The lac repressor binds to the lac operator to inhibit transcription in E. coli. This inhibition can be relieved by adding lactose or isopropyl-β-D-thiogalactopyranoside (IPTG). lac repressor encoded by lacI
>Addgene plasmid #244708 | CL20_mEGFP_FOidr_156 | addgene full sequence | sequence record 488176 | Addgene NGS Result
AAAAAAAATCTAACCTCAAGTCAAGGCTTTTCTATGGAATAAGGAATGGACAGCAGGGGGCTGTTTCATA
TACTGATGACCTCTTTATAGCCAACCTTTGTTCATGGCAGCCAGCATATGGGCATATGTTGCCAAACTCT
AAACCAAATACTCATTCTGATGTTTTAAATGATTTGCCCTCCCATATGTCCTTCCGAGTGAGAGACACAA
AAAATTCCAACACACTATTGCAATGAAAATAAATTTCCTTTATTAGCCAGAAGTCAGATGCTCAAGGGGC
TTCATGATGTCCCCATAATTTTTGGCAGAGGGAAAAAGATCTGCTAGCTCGAGCAGCTGAAGCTTTATTG
AGGCTTAAGCAGTGGGTTCCCTAGTTAGCCAGAGAGCTCCCAGGCTCAGATCTGGTCTAACCAGAGAGAC
CCAGTACAGGCAAAAAGCAGATCTTGTCTTCTTTGGGAGTGAATTAGCCCTTCCAGTCCCCCCTTTTCTT
TTAAAAAGTGGCTAAGATCTACAGCTGCCTTGTAAGTCATTGGTCTTAAAGGTACCGTAATCTTATCTAG
AACCGGTTCAGGGTGAGTGCGTTGCCGGAGAGCTGCGATTTGATGACGGAGACAGAGAAGGTGAACAAGA
GCCGGGGGGCGGGGCTAATCCTCCCCCATCGCGACCACCCCCTCCTGGCTGGCCAGACAGGGTGTCAAGC
CCTTCGCTATTCTCTAACATTTCTTGAATCAAGGGAGGCATGCTTCCAGGAATCTCCATTTTAAGCCGGG
AAGCGGCCGCACTTCCCCCGGAGCCTCCGCTTCCGCCCTTGTACAGCTCGTCCATGCCGAGAGTGATCCC
GGCGGCGGTCACGAACTCCAGCAGGACCATGTGATCGCGCTTCTCGTTGGGGTCTTTGCTCAGCTTGGAC
TGGGTGCTCAGGTAGTGGTTGTCGGGCAGCAGCACGGGGCCGTCGCCGATGGGGGTGTTCTGCTGGTAGT
GGTCGGCGAGCTGCACGCTGCCGTCCTCGATGTTGTGGCGGATCTTGAAGTTCACCTTGATGCCGTTCTT
CTGCTTGTCGGCCATGATATAGACGTTGTGGCTGTTGTAGTTGTACTCCAGCTTGTGCCCCAGGATGTTG
CCGTCCTCCTTGAAGTCGATGCCCTTCAGCTCGATGCGGTTCACCAGGGTGTCGCCCTCGAACTTCACCT
CGGCGCGGGTCTTGTAGTTGCCGTCGTCCTTGAAGAAGATGGTGCGCTCCTGGACGTAGCCTTCGGGCAT
GGCGGACTTGAAGAAGTCGTGCTGCTTCATGTGGTCGGGGTAGCGGCTGAAGCACTGCACGCCGTAGGTC
AGGGTGGTCACGAGGGTGGGCCAGGGCACGGGCAGCTTGCCGGTGGTGCAGATGAACTTCAGGGTCAGCT
TGCCGTAGGTGGCATCGCCCTCGCCCTCGCCGGACACGCTGAACTTGTGGCCGTTTACGTCGCCGTCCAG
CTCGACCAGGATGGGCACCACCCCGGTGAACAGCTCCTCGCCCTTGCTCACCATGGTGGCGACCGGTGGA
TCCCGGGCCCGCGGTACCGTCGACTGCAGAATTCGGTTCACTAAACGAGCCCGGTTCACTAAACGAGCTC
TGCTTATATAGACCTCCCACCGTACACGCCTACCGCCCATTTGCGTCAATGGGGCGGAGTTGTTACGACA
TTTTGGAAAGTCCCGTTGATTTTGGTGCCAAAACAAACTCCCATTGACGTCAATGGGGTGGAGACTTGGA
AATCCCCGTGAGTCAAACCGCTATCCACGCCCATTGATGTACTGCCAAAACCGCATCACCATGGTAATAG
CGATGACTAATACGTAGATGTACTGCCAAGTAGGAAAGTCCCATAAGGTCATGTACTGGGCATAATGCCA
GGCGGGCCATTTACCGTCATTGACGTCAATAGGGGGCGTACTTGGCATATGATACACTTGATGTACTGCC
AAGTGGGCAGTTTACCGTAAATACTCCACCCATTGACGTCAATGGAAAGTCCCTATTGGCGTTACTATGG
GAACATACGTCATTATTGACGTCAATGGGCGGGGGTCGTTGGGCGGTCAGCCAGGCGGGCCATTTACCGT
AAGTTATGTAACGCGGAACTCCATATATGGGCTATGAACTAATGACCCCGTAATTGATTACTATTAATAA
CTAGCACGCGTTCGAAGCTTGAGCTCGGTCCCCTCGGGGTTGGGAGGTGGGTCTGAAACGATAATGGTGA
ATATCCCTGCCTAACTCTATTCACTATAGAAAGTACAGCAAAAACTATTCTTAAACCTACCAAGCCTCCT
ACTATCATTATGAATAATTTTATATACCACAGCCAATTTGTTATGTTAAACCAATTCCACAAACTTGCCC
ATTTATCTAATTCCAATAATTCTTGTTCATTCTTTTCTTGCTGGTTTTGCGATTCTTCAATTAAGGAGTG
TATTAAGCTTGTGTAATTGTTAATTTCTCTGTCCCACTCCATCCAGGTCGTGTGATTCCAAATCTGTTCC
AGAGATTTATTACTCCAACTAGCATTCCAAGGCACAGCAGTGGTGCAAATGAGTTTTCCAGAGCAACCCC
AAATCCCCAGGAGCTGTTGATCCTTTAGGTATCTTTCCACAGCCAGGATTCTTGCCTGGAGCTGCTTGAT
GCCCCAGACTGTGAGTTGCAACAGATGCTGTTGCGCCTCAATAGCCCTCAGCAAATTGTTCTGCTGCTGC
ACTATACCAGACAATAATTGTCTGGCCTGTACCGTCAGCGTCATTGACGCTGCGCCCATAGTGCTTCCTG
CTGCTCCCAAGAACCCAAGGAACAAAGCTCCTATTCCCACTGCTCTTTTTTCTCTCTGCACCACTCTTCT
CTTTGCCTTGGTGGGTGCTACTCCTAATGGTTCAATTTTTACTACTTTATATTTATATAATTCACTTCTC
CAATTGTCCCTCATATCTCCTCCTTATGGTGTTTTACTAAACTTTTCCATGTTCTAATCCTCATCCTGTC
TACTTGCCACACAATCATCACCTGCCATCTGTTTTCCATAATCCCTAATGATCTTTGCTTTTCTTCTTGG
CACTACTTTTATGTCACTATTATCTTGTATTACTACTGCCCCTTCACCTTTCCAGAGGAGCTTTGCTGGT
CCTTTCCAAAGTGGATTTCTGCTGTCCCTGTAATAAACCCGAAAATTTTGAATTTTTGTAATTTGTTTTT
GTAATTCTTTAGTTTGTATGTCTGTTGCTATTATGTCTACTATTCTTTCCCCTGCACTGTACCCCCCAAT
CCCCCCTTTTCTTTTAAAATTGTGGATGAATACTGCCATTTGTACTGCTGTCTTAAGATGTTCAGCCTGA
TCTCTTACCTGTCCTATAATTTTCTTTAATTCTTTATTCATAGATTCTACTACTCCTTGACTTTGGGGAT
TGTAGGGAATTTCCAGGTCTGAAGATCCTGCTGCTTGCTGTGCTTTTTTCTTACTTTTGTTTTGCTCTTC
CTCTATCTTGTCTAAAGCTTCCTTGGTGTCTTTTATCTCTATCCTTTGATGCACACAATAGAGGGTTGCT
ACTGTATTATATAATGATCTAAGTTCTTCTGATCCTGTCTGAAGGGATGGTTGTAGCTGTCCCAGTATTT
GTCTACAGCCTTCTGATGTTTCTAACAGGCCAGTATTAACTGCGAATCGTTCTAGCTCCCTGCTTGCCCA
TACTATATGTTTTAATTTATATTTTTTCTTTCCCCCTGGCCTTAACCGAATTTTTTCCCATCGCGATCTA
ATTCTCCCCCGCTTAATACTGACGCTCTCGCACCCATCTCTCTCCTTCTAGCCTCCGCTAGTCAAAATTT
TTGGCGTACTCACCAGTCGCCGCCCCTCGCCTCTTGCCGTGCGCGCTTCAGCAAGCCGAGTCCTGCGTCG
AGAGAGCTCCTCTGGTTTCCCTTTCGCTTTCAAGTCCCTGTTCGGGCGCCACTGCTAGAGATTTTCCACA
CTGACTAAAAGGGTCTGAGGGATCTCTAGTTACCAGAGTCACACAACAGACGGGCACACACTACTTGAAG
CACTCAAGGCAAGCTTTATTGAGGCTTAAGCAGTGGGTTCCCTAGTTAGCCAGAGAGCTCCCAGGCTCAG
ATCTGGTCTAACCAGAGAGACCCAGTACAGGCAAAAAGCAGCTGCTTATATGCAGGATCTGAGGGCTCGC
CACTCCCCAGTCCCGCCCAGGCCACGCCTCCCATGGTAATAGCGATGACTAATACGTAGATGTACTGCCA
AGTAGGAAAGTCCCATAAGGTCATGTACTGGGCATAATGCCAGGCGGGCCATTTACCGTCATTGACGTCA
ATAGGGGGCGTACTTGGCATATGATACACTTGATGTACTGCCAAGTGGGCAGTTTACCGTAAATACTCCA
CCCATTGACGTCAATGGAAAGTCCCTATTGGCGTTACTATGGGAACATACGTCATTATTGACGTCAATGG
GCGGGGGTCGTTGGGCGGTCAGCCAGGCGGGCCATTTACCGTAAGTTATGTAACGCGGAACTCCATATAT
GGGCTATGAACTAATGACCCCGTAATTGATTACTATTAATAACTAGTCAATAATCAATGTCGACCCAGGT
GGCACTTTTCGGGGAAATGTGCGCGGAACCCCTATTTGTTTATTTTTCTAAATACATTCAAATATGTATC
CGCTCATGAGACAATAACCCTGATAAATGCTTCAATAATATTGAAAAAGGAAGAGTATGAGTATTCAACA
TTTCCGTGTCGCCCTTATTCCCTTTTTTGCGGCATTTTGCCTTCCTGTTTTTGCTCACCCAGAAACGCTG
GTGAAAGTAAAAGATGCTGAAGATCAGTTGGGTGCACGAGTGGGTTACATCGAACTGGATCTCAACAGCG
GTAAGATCCTTGAGAGTTTTCGCCCCGAAGAACGTTTTCCAATGATGAGCACTTTTAAAGTTCTGCTATG
TGGCGCGGTATTATCCCGTATTGACGCCGGGCAAGAGCAACTCGGTCGCCGCATACACTATTCTCAGAAT
GACTTGGTTGAGTACTCACCAGTCACAGAAAAGCATCTTACGGATGGCATGACAGTAAGAGAATTATGCA
GTGCTGCCATAACCATGAGTGATAACACTGCGGCCAACTTACTTCTGACAACGATCGGAGGACCGAAGGA
GCTAACCGCTTTTTTGCACAACATGGGGGATCATGTAACTCGCCTTGATCGTTGGGAACCGGAGCTGAAT
GAAGCCATACCAAACGACGAGCGTGACACCACGATGCCTGTAGCAATGGCAACAACGTTGCGCAAACTAT
TAACTGGCGAACTACTTACTCTAGCTTCCCGGCAACAATTAATAGACTGGATGGAGGCGGATAAAGTTGC
AGGACCACTTCTGCGCTCGGCCCTTCCGGCTGGCTGGTTTATTGCTGATAAATCTGGAGCCGGTGAGCGT
GGGTCTCGCGGTATCATTGCAGCACTGGGGCCAGATGGTAAGCCCTCCCGTATCGTAGTTATCTACACGA
CGGGGAGTCAGGCAACTATGGATGAACGAAATAGACAGATCGCTGAGATAGGTGCCTCACTGATTAAGCA
TTGGTAACTGTCAGACCAAGTTTACTCATATATACTTTAGATTGATTTAAAACTTCATTTTTAATTTAAA
AGGATCTAGGTGAAGATCCTTTTTGATAATCTCATGACCAAAATCCCTTAACGTGAGTTTTCGTTCCACT
GAGCGTCAGACCCCGTAGAAAAGATCAAAGGATCTTCTTGAGATCCTTTTTTTCTGCGCGTAATCTGCTG
CTTGCAAACAAAAAAACCACCGCTACCAGCGGTGGTTTGTTTGCCGGATCAAGAGCTACCAACTCTTTTT
CCGAAGGTAACTGGCTTCAGCAGAGCGCAGATACCAAATACTGTTCTTCTAGTGTAGCCGTAGTTAGGCC
ACCACTTCAAGAACTCTGTAGCACCGCCTACATACCTCGCTCTGCTAATCCTGTTACCAGTGGCTGCTGC
CAGTGGCGATAAGTCGTGTCTTACCGGGTTGGACTCAAGACGATAGTTACCGGATAAGGCGCAGCGGTCG
GGCTGAACGGGGGGTTCGTGCACACAGCCCAGCTTGGAGCGAACGACCTACACCGAACTGAGATACCTAC
AGCGTGAGCTATGAGAAAGCGCCACGCTTCCCGAAGGGAGAAAGGCGGACAGGTATCCGGTAAGCGGCAG
GGTCGGAACAGGAGAGCGCACGAGGGAGCTTCCAGGGGGAAACGCCTGGTATCTTTATAGTCCTGTCGGG
TTTCGCCACCTCTGACTTGAGCGTCGATTTTTGTGATGCTCGTCAGGGGGGCGGAGCCTATGGAAAAACG
CCAGCAACGCGGCCTTTTTACGGTTCCTGGCCTTTTGCTGGCCTTTTGCTCACATGTTCTTTCCTGCGTT
ATCCCCTGATTCTGTGGATAACCGTATTACCGCCTTTGAGTGAGCTGATACCGCTCGCCGCAGCCGAACG
ACCGAGCGCAGCGAGTCAGTGAGCGAGGAAGCGGAAGAGCGCCCAATACGCAAACCGCCTCTCCCCGCGC
GTTGGCCGATTCATTAATGCAGCGGATCCAGACATGATAAGATACATTGATGAGTTTGGACAAACCACAA
CTAGAATGCAGTGAAAAAAATGCTTTATTTGTGAAATTTGTGATGCTATTGCTTTATTTGTAACCATTAT
AAGCTGCAATAAACAAGTTAGCTTTTTGCAAAAGCCTAGGCCTCCAAAAAAGCCTCCTCACTACTTCTGG
AATAGCTCAGAGGCCGAGGCGGCCTCGGCCTCTGCATAAATAAAAAAAATTAGTCAGCCATGGGGCGGAG
AATGGGCGGAACTGGGCGGAGTTAGGGGCGGGATGGGCGGAGTTAGGGGCGGGACTATGGTTGCTGACTA
ATTGAGATGCGGATCCGCTGGCACGACAGGTTTCCCGACTGGAAAGCGGGCAGTGAGCGCAACGCAATTA
ATGTGAGTTAGCTCACTCATTAGGCACCCCAGGCTTTACACTTTATGCTTCCGGCTCGTATGTTGTGTGG
AATTGTGAGCGGATAACAATTTCACACAGGAAACAGCTATGACCATGATTACGCCAAGCTTGGGCTGCAG
GTCGAGGGATCTCCATAAGAGAAGAGGGACAGCTATGACTGGGAGTAGTCAGGAGAGGAGGAAAAATCTG
GCTAGTAAAACATGTAAGGAAAATTTTAGGGATGTTAAAGAAAAAAATAACACAAAACAAAATAT
